Addgene plasmid #180383: W118-1_hZBTB7B_D35N_R49Q
Purpose: lentiviral transduction of human ZBTB7B gene with point mutations (D35N and R49Q) in the BTB domain
Depositing lab: Huda Zoghbi. Depositing organization: Baylor College of Medicine. Publication: Dual targeting of brain region-specific kinases potentiates neurological rescue in Spinocerebellar ataxia type 1. Lee WS, Lavery L, Rousseaux MWC, Rutledge EB, Jang Y, Wan YW, Wu SR, Kim W, Al-Ramahi I, Rath S, Adamski CJ, Bondar VV, Tewari A, Soleimani S, Mota S, Yalamanchili HK, Orr HT, Liu Z, Botas J, Zoghbi HY. EMBO J. 2021 Apr 1;40(7):e106106. doi: 10.15252/embj.2020106106. Epub 2021 Mar 11. PubMed 33709453.
Backbone
  Vector backbone: W118-1
  Backbone size w/o insert (bp): 8015
  Vector type: Mammalian Expression, Lentiviral
  Selectable markers: Puromycin
Growth in bacteria
  Bacterial resistance: Ampicillin, 100 μg/mL
  Growth temperature: 37°C
  Growth strain: NEB Stable
  Copy number: Low Copy
Gene/Insert
  Gene/Insert name: ZBTB7B_D35N/R49Q
  Species: H. sapiens (human)
  Insert size (bp): 1620
  Mutation: D35N/R49Q
  Entrez Gene: ZBTB7B (a.k.a. CKROX, THPOK, ZBTB15, ZFP-67, ZFP67, ZNF857B, c-KROX, hcKROX, vGAF)
  Promoter: CMV
  Cloning method: Gateway Cloning
  Sequencing primers: 5′ CMV forward; 3′ CATAGCGTAAAAGGAGCAACA
Terms and licenses: Academic/Nonprofit Terms; Industry Terms: Not Available to Industry
How to cite: W118-1_hZBTB7B_D35N_R49Q was a gift from Huda Zoghbi (Addgene plasmid # 180383 ; http://n2t.net/addgene:180383 ; RRID:Addgene_180383)
