[The description below was written by a language model from this plasmid's Addgene catalogue record and pLannotate feature annotations shown in this document.]
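Description:
W118-1_hZBTB7B_D35N_R49Q is a lentiviral transfer plasmid for mammalian expression, built on the W118-1 backbone and carrying a mutant form of the human transcription regulator ZBTB7B (also known as ThPOK or cKROX). In bacteria it is maintained through a ColE1/pUC-type origin and selected with ampicillin via the β-lactamase gene. The catalogue lists it as low copy and propagated in a recombination-deficient strain, as is common for plasmids with repeated LTRs. An f1 origin, an SV40 origin and leftover lac/lacZα, T3 and T7 cloning-vector sequences are also annotated in the backbone.

The viral portion has the layout of a third-generation-style vector. An RSV promoter is fused to a truncated HIV-1 5' LTR to drive genomic RNA production in packaging cells. It is followed by the Ψ packaging signal with a partial gag sequence, the Rev response element for Rev-dependent nuclear export, and the cPPT/CTS. Within this frame, the CMV enhancer/promoter drives the roughly 1.6 kb ZBTB7B open reading frame, which is flanked by attB1 and attB2 sites left by Gateway recombination. No epitope tag or reporter is annotated. The insert carries two point mutations in the BTB domain, D35N and R49Q. The record does not state their functional consequence.

A WPRE downstream of the insert enhances transcript expression, and a separate mouse PGK promoter drives puromycin N-acetyltransferase so that transduced cells can be selected with puromycin. The cassette ends with a truncated 3' LTR followed by an SV40 polyadenylation signal. The plasmid is intended for producing lentivirus to deliver and stably express this BTB-domain mutant in mammalian cells, presumably for comparison with wild-type ZBTB7B.
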