Features (pLannotate 1.2.2; 30 found; start..end, strand, type, name):
    305..397     +  CDS            lacI (fragment): lac repressor; lacI; The lac repressor binds to the lac operator to inhibit transcription in E. coli. This inhibition can be relieved by adding lactose or isopropyl-β-D-thiogalactopyranoside (IPTG).
    410..431     +  protein_bind   CAP binding site: CAP binding activates transcription in the presence of cAMP. E. coli catabolite activator protein
    446..476     +  promoter       lac promoter: promoter for the E. coli lac operon
    484..500     +  protein_bind   lac operator: The lac repressor binds to the lac operator to inhibit transcription in E. coli. This inhibition can be relieved by adding lactose or isopropyl-β-D-thiogalactopyranoside (IPTG). lac repressor encoded by lacI
    545..563     +  promoter       T3 promoter: promoter for bacteriophage T3 RNA polymerase
    591..817     +  promoter       RSV promoter: Rous sarcoma virus enhancer/promoter
    818..998     +  LTR            5' LTR (truncated): truncated 5' long terminal repeat (LTR) from HIV-1
   1045..1170    +  misc_feature   HIV-1 Ψ: packaging signal of human immunodeficiency virus type 1
   1154..1517    +  CDS            HIV-1 gag (fragment): gag protein from human immunodeficiency virus 1; gag
   1663..1896    +  misc_feature   RRE: The Rev response element (RRE) of HIV-1 allows for Rev-dependent mRNA export from the nucleus to the cytoplasm.
   2273..2373    +  CDS            Rev (fragment): human immunodeficiency virus 1 (HIV-1) Rev protein; rev; enhances nuclear export of unspliced and incompletely spliced viral mRNAs
   2392..2508    +  misc_feature   cPPT/CTS: central polypurine tract and central termination sequence of HIV-1
   2531..2834    +  enhancer       CMV enhancer: human cytomegalovirus immediate early enhancer
   2835..3038    +  promoter       CMV promoter: human cytomegalovirus (CMV) immediate early promoter
   3143..3167    +  protein_bind   attB1: mutant version of attB; recombination site for the Gateway® BP reaction BP Clonase™
   3173..4789    +  CDS            ZBTB7B: ZBT7B_HUMAN - Also known as ZBTB15, ZFP67, ZNF857B. Experimental evidence at protein level: Swiss-Prot protein existence level 1. Transcription regulator that acts as a key regulator of lineage commitment of immature T-cell precursors. Exerts distinct biological functions in the mammary epithelial cells and T cells in a tissue-specific manner. Necessary and sufficient for commitment of CD4 lineage, while its absence causes CD8 commitment. Development of immature T-cell precursors (thymocytes) to either the CD4 helper or CD8 killer T-cell lineages correlates precisely with their T-cell receptor
   4794..4818    -  protein_bind   attB2: mutant version of attB; recombination site for the Gateway® BP reaction BP Clonase™
   4849..5437    +  misc_feature   WPRE: woodchuck hepatitis virus posttranscriptional regulatory element
   5451..5950    +  promoter       PGK promoter: mouse phosphoglycerate kinase 1 promoter
   5971..6570    +  CDS            PuroR: puromycin N-acetyltransferase; pac from Streptomyces alboniger; confers resistance to puromycin
   6638..6775    +  CDS            nef (fragment): NEF_HV1LA - Experimental evidence at protein level: Swiss-Prot protein existence level 1. Extracellular Nef protein targets CD4(+) T-lymphocytes for apoptosis by interacting with CXCR4 surface receptors. From Human immunodeficiency virus type 1 group M subtype B (isolate Lai) (HIV-1).
   6761..6941    +  LTR            5' LTR (truncated): truncated 5' long terminal repeat (LTR) from HIV-1
   7013..7134    +  polyA_signal   SV40 poly(A) signal: SV40 polyadenylation signal
   7174..7309    +  rep_origin     SV40 ori: SV40 origin of replication
   7330..7348    -  promoter       T7 promoter: promoter for bacteriophage T7 RNA polymerase
   7356..7511    +  CDS            lacZα (fragment): LacZα fragment of β-galactosidase; lacZ fragment
   7516..7944    +  rep_origin     f1 ori (sequence partly withheld): f1 bacteriophage origin of replication; arrow indicates direction of (+) strand synthesis
   7997..8101    +  promoter       AmpR promoter: bla
   8102..8962    +  CDS            AmpR: β-lactamase; bla; confers resistance to ampicillin, carbenicillin, and related antibiotics
   9133..122     +  rep_origin     ori (across the origin): high-copy-number ColE1/pMB1/pBR322/pUC origin of replication
>Addgene plasmid #180383 | W118-1_hZBTB7B_D35N_R49Q | addgene full sequence | sequence record 378552 | Addgene NGS Result
AGCGCACGAGGGAGCTTCCAGGGGGAAACGCCTGGTATCTTTATAGTCCTGTCGGGTTTCGCCACCTCTG
ACTTGAGCGTCGATTTTTGTGATGCTCGTCAGGGGGGCGGAGCCTATGGAAAAACGCCAGCAACGCGGCC
TTTTTACGGTTCCTGGCCTTTTGCTGGCCTTTTGCTCACATGTTCTTTCCTGCGTTATCCCCTGATTCTG
TGGATAACCGTATTACCGCCTTTGAGTGAGCTGATACCGCTCGCCGCAGCCGAACGACCGAGCGCAGCGA
GTCAGTGAGCGAGGAAGCGGAAGAGCGCCCAATACGCAAACCGCCTCTCCCCGCGCGTTGGCCGATTCAT
TAATGCAGCTGGCACGACAGGTTTCCCGACTGGAAAGCGGGCAGTGAGCGCAACGCAATTAATGTGAGTT
AGCTCACTCATTAGGCACCCCAGGCTTTACACTTTATGCTTCCGGCTCGTATGTTGTGTGGAATTGTGAG
CGGATAACAATTTCACACAGGAAACAGCTATGACCATGATTACGCCAAGCGCGCAATTAACCCTCACTAA
AGGGAACAAAAGCTGGAGCTGCAAGCTTAATGTAGTCTTATGCAATACTCTTGTAGTCTTGCAACATGGT
AACGATGAGTTAGCAACATGCCTTACAAGGAGAGAAAAAGCACCGTGCATGCCGATTGGTGGAAGTAAGG
TGGTACGATCGTGCCTTATTAGGAAGGCAACAGACGGGTCTGACATGGATTGGACGAACCACTGAATTGC
CGCATTGCAGAGATATTGTATTTAAGTGCCTAGCTCGATACATAAACGGGTCTCTCTGGTTAGACCAGAT
CTGAGCCTGGGAGCTCTCTGGCTAACTAGGGAACCCACTGCTTAAGCCTCAATAAAGCTTGCCTTGAGTG
CTTCAAGTAGTGTGTGCCCGTCTGTTGTGTGACTCTGGTAACTAGAGATCCCTCAGACCCTTTTAGTCAG
TGTGGAAAATCTCTAGCAGTGGCGCCCGAACAGGGACTTGAAAGCGAAAGGGAAACCAGAGGAGCTCTCT
CGACGCAGGACTCGGCTTGCTGAAGCGCGCACGGCAAGAGGCGAGGGGCGGCGACTGGTGAGTACGCCAA
AAATTTTGACTAGCGGAGGCTAGAAGGAGAGAGATGGGTGCGAGAGCGTCAGTATTAAGCGGGGGAGAAT
TAGATCGCGATGGGAAAAAATTCGGTTAAGGCCAGGGGGAAAGAAAAAATATAAATTAAAACATATAGTA
TGGGCAAGCAGGGAGCTAGAACGATTCGCAGTTAATCCTGGCCTGTTAGAAACATCAGAAGGCTGTAGAC
AAATACTGGGACAGCTACAACCATCCCTTCAGACAGGATCAGAAGAACTTAGATCATTATATAATACAGT
AGCAACCCTCTATTGTGTGCATCAAAGGATAGAGATAAAAGACACCAAGGAAGCTTTAGACAAGATAGAG
GAAGAGCAAAACAAAAGTAAGACCACCGCACAGCAAGCGGCCGCTGATCTTCAGACCTGGAGGAGGAGAT
ATGAGGGACAATTGGAGAAGTGAATTATATAAATATAAAGTAGTAAAAATTGAACCATTAGGAGTAGCAC
CCACCAAGGCAAAGAGAAGAGTGGTGCAGAGAGAAAAAAGAGCAGTGGGAATAGGAGCTTTGTTCCTTGG
GTTCTTGGGAGCAGCAGGAAGCACTATGGGCGCAGCGTCAATGACGCTGACGGTACAGGCCAGACAATTA
TTGTCTGGTATAGTGCAGCAGCAGAACAATTTGCTGAGGGCTATTGAGGCGCAACAGCATCTGTTGCAAC
TCACAGTCTGGGGCATCAAGCAGCTCCAGGCAAGAATCCTGGCTGTGGAAAGATACCTAAAGGATCAACA
GCTCCTGGGGATTTGGGGTTGCTCTGGAAAACTCATTTGCACCACTGCTGTGCCTTGGAATGCTAGTTGG
AGTAATAAATCTCTGGAACAGATTTGGAATCACACGACCTGGATGGAGTGGGACAGAGAAATTAACAATT
ACACAAGCTTAATACACTCCTTAATTGAAGAATCGCAAAACCAGCAAGAAAAGAATGAACAAGAATTATT
GGAATTAGATAAATGGGCAAGTTTGTGGAATTGGTTTAACATAACAAATTGGCTGTGGTATATAAAATTA
TTCATAATGATAGTAGGAGGCTTGGTAGGTTTAAGAATAGTTTTTGCTGTACTTTCTATAGTGAATAGAG
TTAGGCAGGGATATTCACCATTATCGTTTCAGACCCACCTCCCAACCCCGAGGGGACCCGACAGGCCCGA
AGGAATAGAAGAAGAAGGTGGAGAGAGAGACAGAGACAGATCCATTCGATTAGTGAACGGATCTCGACGG
TATCGGTTAACTTTTAAAAGAAAAGGGGGGATTGGGGGGTACAGTGCAGGGGAAAGAATAGTAGACATAA
TAGCAACAGACATACAAACTAAAGAATTACAAAAACAAATTACAAAATTCAAAATTTTATCGATAAGCTT
GGGAGTTCCGCGTTACATAACTTACGGTAAATGGCCCGCCTGGCTGACCGCCCAACGACCCCCGCCCATT
GACGTCAATAATGACGTATGTTCCCATAGTAACGCCAATAGGGACTTTCCATTGACGTCAATGGGTGGAG
TATTTACGGTAAACTGCCCACTTGGCAGTACATCAAGTGTATCATATGCCAAGTACGCCCCCTATTGACG
TCAATGACGGTAAATGGCCCGCCTGGCATTATGCCCAGTACATGACCTTATGGGACTTTCCTACTTGGCA
GTACATCTACGTATTAGTCATCGCTATTACCATGGTGATGCGGTTTTGGCAGTACATCAATGGGCGTGGA
TAGCGGTTTGACTCACGGGGATTTCCAAGTCTCCACCCCATTGACGTCAATGGGAGTTTGTTTTGGCACC
AAAATCAACGGGACTTTCCAAAATGTCGTAACAACTCCGCCCCATTGACGCAAATGGGCGGTAGGCGTGT
ACGGTGGGAGGTCTATATAAGCAGAGCTCGTTTAGTGAACCGTCAGATCGCCTGGAGACGCCATCCACGC
TGTTTTGACCTCCATAGAAGACACCGACTCTAGTCCAGTGTGGTGGAATTCTGCAGATATCAACAAGTTT
GTACAAAAAAGCAGGCTTCACCATGGGGAGCCCCGAGGATGACCTGATTGGGATTCCATTCCCGGACCAC
AGCAGTGAGCTCCTGAGCTGCCTCAATGAGCAGCGCCAGCTGGGCCACCTATGTAACCTCACCATCCGGA
CGCAGGGCCTTGAATACCGCACCCACCAGGCTGTGCTAGCTGCCTGTAGCCACTACTTCAAGAAGCTTTT
CACTGAGGGCGGTGGCGGAGCTGTCATGGGGGCCGGGGGTAGCGGGACGGCCACTGGGGGAGCAGGGGCC
GGTGTGTGTGAGCTGGACTTTGTAGGGCCAGAGGCACTAGGCGCCCTCCTTGAATTTGCCTATACAGCCA
CACTGACCACCAGCAGCGCCAACATGCCAGCTGTGCTCCAGGCTGCCCGCCTGCTGGAGATCCCGTGTGT
CATCGCTGCTTGCATGGAGATTCTGCAGGGCAGTGGGCTAGAAGCTCCCAGCCCGGACGAGGATGACTGT
GAGCGAGCCCGCCAGTATCTGGAGGCCTTTGCCACAGCCACGGCCTCTGGAGTTCCCAATGGTGAAGACA
GTCCTCCACAGGTGCCCCTCCCACCACCTCCGCCACCGCCACCTCGGCCTGTTGCCCGCCGCAGCCGCAA
GCCCCGGAAAGCTTTCCTGCAAACCAAGGGGGCCAGAGCAAACCACCTAGTCCCTGAGGTGCCCACAGTG
CCCGCCCATCCCTTGACCTATGAGGAGGAGGAGGTGGCGGGCAGAGTGGGCAGCAGTGGGGGCAGTGGGC
CGGGGGACAGCTACAGCCCTCCCACAGGAACTGCCTCCCCTCCTGAGGGTCCCCAGAGCTACGAACCCTA
TGAGGGTGAGGAAGAAGAAGAGGAGCTGGTATATCCCCCAGCCTATGGGCTGGCGCAGGGTGGCGGGCCC
CCGCTGTCCCCAGAGGAGCTGGGCTCAGATGAGGATGCCATCGATCCTGACCTGATGGCCTACCTAAGCT
CCCTGCACCAGGACAACCTGGCACCAGGCCTGGACAGCCAAGACAAGCTGGTGCGCAAACGCCGCTCCCA
GATGCCTCAGGAGTGCCCTGTCTGCCACAAGATCATCCATGGGGCAGGCAAACTGCCTCGCCACATGAGG
ACCCACACAGGCGAGAAGCCCTTTGCCTGCGAGGTCTGCGGTGTTCGATTCACCAGGAACGACAAGCTGA
AGATCCACATGCGGAAGCACACGGGAGAGCGCCCCTACTCATGCCCGCACTGCCCAGCCCGCTTCCTGCA
CAGCTACGACCTCAAGAACCACATGCACCTGCACACAGGGGACCGGCCCTATGAGTGCCACCTGTGCCAC
AAGGCTTTCGCCAAGGAGGACCACCTGCAGCGCCACCTCAAAGGCCAGAACTGCCTGGAGGTGCGCACCC
GACGGCGCCGCAAGGACGATGCACCACCCCACTACCCACCACCCTCTACCGCTGCTGCATCCCCCGCTGG
CCTCGACCTCTCCAATGGCCACCTGGACACCTTCCGCCTCTCTCTAGCTCGATTCTGGGAGCAGTCAGCC
CCCACTGGGCCCCCGGTCTCTACCCCAGGGCCCCCTGATGACGATGAGGAGGAAGGGGCACCCACCACAC
CCCAGGCTGAAGGTGCCATGGAGTCCTCTTAGGACCCAGCTTTCTTGTACAAAGTGGTTGATATCCAGCA
CAGTGGCGGCCGCTCGACAATCAACCTCTGGATTACAAAATTTGTGAAAGATTGACTGGTATTCTTAACT
ATGTTGCTCCTTTTACGCTATGTGGATACGCTGCTTTAATGCCTTTGTATCATGCTATTGCTTCCCGTAT
GGCTTTCATTTTCTCCTCCTTGTATAAATCCTGGTTGCTGTCTCTTTATGAGGAGTTGTGGCCCGTTGTC
AGGCAACGTGGCGTGGTGTGCACTGTGTTTGCTGACGCAACCCCCACTGGTTGGGGCATTGCCACCACCT
GTCAGCTCCTTTCCGGGACTTTCGCTTTCCCCCTCCCTATTGCCACGGCGGAACTCATCGCCGCCTGCCT
TGCCCGCTGCTGGACAGGGGCTCGGCTGTTGGGCACTGACAATTCCGTGGTGTTGTCGGGGAAGCTGACG
TCCTTTCCATGGCTGCTCGCCTGTGTTGCCACCTGGATTCTGCGCGGGACGTCCTTCTGCTACGTCCCTT
CGGCCCTCAATCCAGCGGACCTTCCTTCCCGCGGCCTGCTGCCGGCTCTGCGGCCTCTTCCGCGTCTTCG
CCTTCGCCCTCAGACGAGTCGGATCTCCCTTTGGGCCGCCTCCCCGCCTGGAATTCTACCGGGTAGGGGA
GGCGCTTTTCCCAAGGCAGTCTGGAGCATGCGCTTTAGCAGCCCCGCTGGGCACTTGGCGCTACACAAGT
GGCCTCTGGCCTCGCACACATTCCACATCCACCGGTAGGCGCCAACCGGCTCCGTTCTTTGGTGGCCCCT
TCGCGCCACCTTCTACTCCTCCCCTAGTCAGGAAGTTCCCCCCCGCCCCGCAGCTCGCGTCGTGCAGGAC
GTGACAAATGGAAGTAGCACGTCTCACTAGTCTCGTGCAGATGGACAGCACCGCTGAGCAATGGAAGCGG
GTAGGCCTTTGGGGCAGCGGCCAATAGCAGCTTTGCTCCTTCGCTTTCTGGGCTCAGAGGCTGGGAAGGG
GTGGGTCCGGGGGCGGGCTCAGGGGCGGGCTCAGGGGCGGGGCGGGCGCCCGAAGGTCCTCCGGAGGCCC
GGCATTCTGCACGCTTCAAAAGCGCACGTCTGCCGCGCTGTTCTCCTCTTCCTCATCTCCGGGCCTTTCG
ACCTGCAGCCCAAGCTTACCATGACCGAGTACAAGCCCACGGTGCGCCTCGCCACCCGCGACGACGTCCC
CAGGGCCGTACGCACCCTCGCCGCCGCGTTCGCCGACTACCCCGCCACGCGCCACACCGTCGATCCGGAC
CGCCACATCGAGCGGGTCACCGAGCTGCAAGAACTCTTCCTCACGCGCGTCGGGCTCGACATCGGCAAGG
TGTGGGTCGCGGACGACGGCGCCGCGGTGGCGGTCTGGACCACGCCGGAGAGCGTCGAAGCGGGGGCGGT
GTTCGCCGAGATCGGCCCGCGCATGGCCGAGTTGAGCGGTTCCCGGCTGGCCGCGCAGCAACAGATGGAA
GGCCTCCTGGCGCCGCACCGGCCCAAGGAGCCCGCGTGGTTCCTGGCCACCGTCGGCGTCTCGCCCGACC
ACCAGGGCAAGGGTCTGGGCAGCGCCGTCGTGCTCCCCGGAGTGGAGGCGGCCGAGCGCGCCGGGGTGCC
CGCCTTCCTGGAGACCTCCGCGCCCCGCAACCTCCCCTTCTACGAGCGGCTCGGCTTCACCGTCACCGCC
GACGTCGAGGTGCCCGAAGGACCGCGCACCTGGTGCATGACCCGCAAGCCCGGTGCCTGACGCCCGCCCC
ACGACCCGCAGCGCCCGACCGAAAGGAGCGCACGACCCCATGCATCTCGAGGGCCCGGTACCTTTAAGAC
CAATGACTTACAAGGCAGCTGTAGATCTTAGCCACTTTTTAAAAGAAAAGGGGGGACTGGAAGGGCTAGC
TCACTCCCAACGAAGACAAGATCTGCTTTTTGCTTGTACTGGGTCTCTCTGGTTAGACCAGATCTGAGCC
TGGGAGCTCTCTGGCTAACTAGGGAACCCACTGCTTAAGCCTCAATAAAGCTTGCCTTGAGTGCTTCAAG
TAGTGTGTGCCCGTCTGTTGTGTGACTCTGGTAACTAGAGATCCCTCAGACCCTTTTAGTCAGTGTGGAA
AATCTCTAGCAGTAGTAGTTCATGTCATCTTATTATTCAGTATTTATAACTTGCAAAGAAATGAATATCA
GAGAGTGAGAGGAACTTGTTTATTGCAGCTTATAATGGTTACAAATAAAGCAATAGCATCACAAATTTCA
CAAATAAAGCATTTTTTTCACTGCATTCTAGTTGTGGTTTGTCCAAACTCATCAATGTATCTTATCATGT
CTGGCTCTAGCTATCCCGCCCCTAACTCCGCCCATCCCGCCCCTAACTCCGCCCAGTTCCGCCCATTCTC
CGCCCCATGGCTGACTAATTTTTTTTATTTATGCAGAGGCCGAGGCCGCCTCGGCCTCTGAGCTATTCCA
GAAGTAGTGAGGAGGCTTTTTTGGAGGCCTAGGGACGTACCCAATTCGCCCTATAGTGAGTCGTATTACG
CGCGCTCACTGGCCGTCGTTTTACAACGTCGTGACTGGGAAAACCCTGGCGTTACCCAACTTAATCGCCT
TGCAGCACATCCCCCTTTCGCCAGCTGGCGTAATAGCGAAGAGGCCCGCACCGATCGCCCTTCCCAACAG
TTGCGCAGCCTGAATGGCGAATGGG
[124 nt withheld, positions 7516-7639]
C
[91 nt withheld, positions 7641-7731]
A
[49 nt withheld, positions 7733-7781]
CCTTTGACGTTGGAGTCCACGTTCTTT
[37 nt withheld, positions 7809-7845]
ACCCTATCTCGGTCTATTCTTTTGATTTATAAGGGATTTTGCCGATTTCGGCCTATTGGTTAAAAAATGA
GCTGATTTAACAAAAATTTAACGCGAATTTTAACAAAATATTAACGCTTACAATTTAGGTGGCACTTTTC
GGGGAAATGTGCGCGGAACCCCTATTTGTTTATTTTTCTAAATACATTCAAATATGTATCCGCTCATGAG
ACAATAACCCTGATAAATGCTTCAATAATATTGAAAAAGGAAGAGTATGAGTATTCAACATTTCCGTGTC
GCCCTTATTCCCTTTTTTGCGGCATTTTGCCTTCCTGTTTTTGCTCACCCAGAAACGCTGGTGAAAGTAA
AAGATGCTGAAGATCAGTTGGGTGCACGAGTGGGTTACATCGAACTGGATCTCAACAGCGGTAAGATCCT
TGAGAGTTTTCGCCCCGAAGAACGTTTTCCAATGATGAGCACTTTTAAAGTTCTGCTATGTGGCGCGGTA
TTATCCCGTATTGACGCCGGGCAAGAGCAACTCGGTCGCCGCATACACTATTCTCAGAATGACTTGGTTG
AGTACTCACCAGTCACAGAAAAGCATCTTACGGATGGCATGACAGTAAGAGAATTATGCAGTGCTGCCAT
AACCATGAGTGATAACACTGCGGCCAACTTACTTCTGACAACGATCGGAGGACCGAAGGAGCTAACCGCT
TTTTTGCACAACATGGGGGATCATGTAACTCGCCTTGATCGTTGGGAACCGGAGCTGAATGAAGCCATAC
CAAACGACGAGCGTGACACCACGATGCCTGTAGCAATGGCAACAACGTTGCGCAAACTATTAACTGGCGA
ACTACTTACTCTAGCTTCCCGGCAACAATTAATAGACTGGATGGAGGCGGATAAAGTTGCAGGACCACTT
CTGCGCTCGGCCCTTCCGGCTGGCTGGTTTATTGCTGATAAATCTGGAGCCGGTGAGCGTGGGTCTCGCG
GTATCATTGCAGCACTGGGGCCAGATGGTAAGCCCTCCCGTATCGTAGTTATCTACACGACGGGGAGTCA
GGCAACTATGGATGAACGAAATAGACAGATCGCTGAGATAGGTGCCTCACTGATTAAGCATTGGTAACTG
TCAGACCAAGTTTACTCATATATACTTTAGATTGATTTAAAACTTCATTTTTAATTTAAAAGGATCTAGG
TGAAGATCCTTTTTGATAATCTCATGACCAAAATCCCTTAACGTGAGTTTTCGTTCCACTGAGCGTCAGA
CCCCGTAGAAAAGATCAAAGGATCTTCTTGAGATCCTTTTTTTCTGCGCGTAATCTGCTGCTTGCAAACA
AAAAAACCACCGCTACCAGCGGTGGTTTGTTTGCCGGATCAAGAGCTACCAACTCTTTTTCCGAAGGTAA
CTGGCTTCAGCAGAGCGCAGATACCAAATACTGTTCTTCTAGTGTAGCCGTAGTTAGGCCACCACTTCAA
GAACTCTGTAGCACCGCCTACATACCTCGCTCTGCTAATCCTGTTACCAGTGGCTGCTGCCAGTGGCGAT
AAGTCGTGTCTTACCGGGTTGGACTCAAGACGATAGTTACCGGATAAGGCGCAGCGGTCGGGCTGAACGG
GGGGTTCGTGCACACAGCCCAGCTTGGAGCGAACGACCTACACCGAACTGAGATACCTACAGCGTGAGCT
ATGAGAAAGCGCCACGCTTCCCGAAGGGAGAAAGGCGGACAGGTATCCGGTAAGCGGCAGGGTCGGAACA
GGAG
