>Addgene plasmid #180383 | W118-1_hZBTB7B_D35N_R49Q | depositor partial sequence | sequence record 350445 | ZBTB7B_D35N/R49Q
ATGGGGAGCCCCGAGGATGACCTGATTGGGATTCCATTCCCGGACCACAGCAGTGAGCTCCTGAGCTGCC
TCAATGAGCAGCGCCAGCTGGGCCACCTATGTAACCTCACCATCCGGACGCAGGGCCTTGAATACCGCAC
CCACCAGGCTGTGCTAGCTGCCTGTAGCCACTACTTCAAGAAGCTTTTCACTGAGGGCGGTGGCGGAGCT
GTCATGGGGGCCGGGGGTAGCGGGACGGCCACTGGGGGAGCAGGGGCCGGTGTGTGTGAGCTGGACTTTG
TAGGGCCAGAGGCACTAGGCGCCCTCCTTGAATTTGCCTATACAGCCACACTGACCACCAGCAGCGCCAA
CATGCCAGCTGTGCTCCAGGCTGCCCGCCTGCTGGAGATCCCGTGTGTCATCGCTGCTTGCATGGAGATT
CTGCAGGGCAGTGGGCTAGAAGCTCCCAGCCCGGACGAGGATGACTGTGAGCGAGCCCGCCAGTATCTGG
AGGCCTTTGCCACAGCCACGGCCTCTGGAGTTCCCAATGGTGAAGACAGTCCTCCACAGGTGCCCCTCCC
ACCACCTCCGCCACCGCCACCTCGGCCTGTTGCCCGCCGCAGCCGCAAGCCCCGGAAAGCTTTCCTGCAA
ACCAAGGGGGCCAGAGCAAACCACCTAGTCCCTGAGGTGCCCACAGTGCCCGCCCATCCCTTGACCTATG
AGGAGGAGGAGGTGGCGGGCAGAGTGGGCAGCAGTGGGGGCAGTGGGCCGGGGGACAGCTACAGCCCTCC
CACAGGAACTGCCTCCCCTCCTGAGGGTCCCCAGAGCTACGAACCCTATGAGGGTGAGGAAGAAGAAGAG
GAGCTGGTATATCCCCCAGCCTATGGGCTGGCGCAGGGTGGCGGGCCCCCGCTGTCCCCAGAGGAGCTGG
GCTCAGATGAGGATGCCATCGATCCTGACCTGATGGCCTACCTAAGCTCCCTGCACCAGGACAACCTGGC
ACCAGGCCTGGACAGCCAAGACAAGCTGGTGCGCAAACGCCGCTCCCAGATGCCTCAGGAGTGCCCTGTC
TGCCACAAGATCATCCATGGGGCAGGCAAACTGCCTCGCCACATGAGGACCCACACAGGCGAGAAGCCCT
TTGCCTGCGAGGTCTGCGGTGTTCGATTCACCAGGAACGACAAGCTGAAGATCCACATGCGGAAGCACAC
GGGAGAGCGCCCCTACTCATGCCCGCACTGCCCAGCCCGCTTCCTGCACAGCTACGACCTCAAGAACCAC
ATGCACCTGCACACAGGGGACCGGCCCTATGAGTGCCACCTGTGCCACAAGGCTTTCGCCAAGGAGGACC
ACCTGCAGCGCCACCTCAAAGGCCAGAACTGCCTGGAGGTGCGCACCCGACGGCGCCGCAAGGACGATGC
ACCACCCCACTACCCACCACCCTCTACCGCTGCTGCATCCCCCGCTGGCCTCGACCTCTCCAATGGCCAC
CTGGACACCTTCCGCCTCTCTCTAGCTCGATTCTGGGAGCAGTCAGCCCCCACTGGGCCCCCGGTCTCTA
CCCCAGGGCCCCCTGATGACGATGAGGAGGAAGGGGCACCCACCACACCCCAGGCTGAAGGTGCCATGGA
GTCCTCTTAG
